>Addgene plasmid #247665 | pAX1-BLUE | addgene full sequence | sequence record 494434 | Addgene NGS Result
TTGAGATCCTTTTTTTCTGCGCGTAATCTGCTGCTTGCAAACAAAAAAACCACCGCTACCAGCGGTGGTT
TGTTTGCCGGATCAAGAGCTACCAACTCTTTTTCCGAAGGTAACTGGCTTCAGCAGAGCGCAGATACCAA
ATACTGTTCTTCTAGTGTAGCCGTAGTTAGGCCACCACTTCAAGAACTCTGTAGCACCGCCTACATACCT
CGCTCTGCTAATCCTGTTACCAGTGGCTGCTGCCAGTGGCGATAAGTCGTGTCTTACCGGGTTGGACTCA
AGACGATAGTTACCGGATAAGGCGCAGCGGTCGGGCTGAACGGGGGGTTCGTGCACACAGCCCAGCTTGG
AGCGAACGACCTACACCGAACTGAGATACCTACAGCGTGAGCTATGAGAAAGCGCCACGCTTCCCGAAGG
GAGAAAGGCGGACAGGTATCCGGTAAGCGGCAGGGTCGGAACAGGAGAGCGCACGAGGGAGCTTCCAGGG
GGAAACGCCTGGTATCTTTATAGTCCTGTCGGGTTTCGCCACCTCTGACTTGAGCGTCGATTTTTGTGAT
GCTCGTCAGGGGGGCGGAGCCTATGGAAAAACGCCAGCAACGCGGCCTTTTTACGGTTCCTGGCCTTTTG
CTGGCCTTTTGCTCACATGTTCTTTCCTGCGTTATCCCCTGATTCTGTGGATAACCGTATTACCGCCTTT
GAGTGAGCTGATACCGCTCGCCGCAGCCGAACGACCGAGCGCAGCGAGTCAGTGAGCGAGGAAGCGGAAG
AGCGCCCAATACGCAAACCGCCTCTCCCCGCGCGTTGGCCGATTCATTAATGCAGCTGGCACGACAGGTT
TCCCGACTGGAAAGCGGGCAGTGAGCGCAACGCAATTAATGTGAGTTAGCTCACTCATTAGGCACCCCAG
GCTTTACACTTTATGCTTCCGGCTCGTATGTTGTGTGGAATTGTGAGCGGATAACAATTTCACACAGGAA
ACAGCTATGACCATGATTACGCCAAGCTATTTAGGTGACACTATAGAATACTCAAGCTATGCATCCAACG
CGTTGGGAGCTCTCCCATATGGTCGACCTGCAGGCGGCCGCACTAGTGATTTAACCTTGTCAGCGTAGAT
GCAAACACCCATAGCGGCGTGGCTGCAGCAATGGACAGCTACCTGGCCTCCATTCATCCATCCAAACGCT
ATGCTGCCGACTACTACACGATTAAAGACGTACGACAGAAACCCAGATCTGGCACCAGCAGCCTAGGTAA
GCGCCGTCTATACGTACTCATCGAAGGTCCAAGCACCGCCACTGACGACGACGTCATCCTAGAATGGAAA
CAGGAAAGTCGCAGTGTGGTTGCCATTGCTGCACCAACACAGATGCCCGCCTCCATCTACCACAACCACG
AGGGAGCGCGCGTAGCACGCACAGCTCAAGCACAGCTACTACATGCTGATGTGCTCATTGGCTATACCAG
CATCGGCGACACACAATACTACGTGCATGAAAAATCACCGTATCAGGAAGATCTAGCGTCAGAAACACTC
AATACAGCCGGAAAAATGACCATCGCCGCCCTCTATCTAGGTCAAGCGCTGGCCTCAGCACATACACTGG
CCAACCAAGATAATGATCTGAGTGTGGTCGGATACAACATCGACAAGCAAATCCACAACACCGTCAGTCA
TAAAAAACAGTTAGAGAAAGAACTGCGACGGTTCGCATTTAACTACGCTACACAAGTCATGCTGGATTGG
CGGGGCTTCGTCACGGCCTACCACGCTGGTACACCACTGTACTGATGCCCCCCACCACCAACCCGATGCG
ACGACTACGACAAGCTCGGGCTTTGAATAACGCTTGCATGTACATGGATAGTGCCATTGATGACAATGGC
TAACAGCATCGTCCTCTAGTGACGCACACCGTGGAAACGGATGAAGGCACGAACCCAGTTGACATAAGCC
TGTTCGGTTCGTAAACTGTAATGCAAGTAGCGTATGCGCTCACGCAACTGGTCCAGAACCTTGACCGAAC
GCAGCGGTGGTAACGGCGCAGTGGCGGTTTTCATGGCTTGTTATGACTGTTTTTTTGTACAGTCTATGCC
TCGGGCATCCAAGCAGCAAGCGCGTTACGCCGTGGGTCGATGTTTGATGTTATGGAGCAGCAACGATGTT
ACGCAGCAGGGCAGTCGCCCTAAAACAAAGTTAGGTGGCTCAAGTATGGGCATCATTCGCACATGTAGGC
TCGGCCCTGACCAAGTCAAATCCATGCGGGCTGCTCTTGATCTTTTCGGTCGTGAGTTCGGAGACGTAGC
CACCTACTCCCAACATCAGCCGGACTCCGATTACCTCGGGAACTTGCTCCGTAGTAAGACATTCATCGCG
CTTGCTGCCTTCGACCAAGAAGCGGTTGTTGGCGCTCTCGCGGCTTACGTTCTGCCCAAGTTTGAGCAGC
CGCGTAGTGAGATCTATATCTATGATCTCGCAGTCTCCGGAGAGCACCGGAGGCAGGGCATTGCCACCGC
GCTCATCAATCTCCTCAAGCATGAGGCCAACGCGCTTGGTGCTTATGTGATCTACGTGCAAGCAGATTAC
GGTGACGATCCCGCAGTGGCTCTCTATACAAAGTTGGGCATACGGGAAGAAGTGATGCACTTTGATATCG
ACCCAAGTACCGCCACCTAACAATTCGTTCAAGCCGAGATGCTAGCCCCTCGAGCGTCTAGATCACAAGT
TTGTACAAAAAAGCAGGCTCCGAATTCGCCCTTCGGGCAGGAAACAGCTATGACGGTACCAAAAAAAACC
CCGCCCTGTCAGGGGCGGGGTTTTTTTTTGAGCTCTTAATGGTGATGGTGATGGTGGCCAAGCTTAGAAG
GTGCGGCCTCGCAGTACCTGGCCACGGCTGATTCATATTGTTCGTAGAACTTCCCTTGTTCGGCCTTTAG
AATTTCTATACGATGGTCCCCGAAATGAAATTCTGGCATATTAACAGCGTTGGATGGCTTTCGGCTCCTG
TAGGTAGTTCTTAAGTGTGAAGTTAGGTGGTTCCCGTCGGTACATTTTAAGGCCATTAGACTCTGACCGC
AAAGTACTCCGTCCCTGGGGTAGAGCATCTCCACGCATGGTTCCCAGCCAGCTGTCTTTTTCTGCATAAC
TGGCCCATTGGCGGGGAAATTAGCGCCGATCACATTTACTTTGAAGATAAAATTGTTGCCCTGTAGAGAG
GTATCCTGATGTATGGTGAGATAACCACCGTCCTCAAAAATCTGAGTCCTTTCCCAAGTGAAGCCCTCTG
GAAAGCTTTCTTTGAAATAATCGGGAATACCACTTACGTGCTTGATGAAAGTTTTTGAGCCATACATACA
ACATGGAGCTAGAATGTCGTAAGCAAATGGGAGAGGTCCACCCTCAGTGATTCTGATCTTCTCGACCTGA
GTACCCTCAAATGGCTTACCCTCACCTTCGCCTACGCATTTGAAGTGGTGACCATTAACGGTTCCCTCCA
TAGTCATTTTGATGCACATATCCTTCTTTACTAGGCTGGCCATGGGACTCTTTCTCCTCTTTAATCTCTA
GTAGCTAGCACTGTACCTAGGACTGAGCTAGCCGTCAAGAATTCACTGGCCGTCGTTTTACAAGGGCGAA
TTCGACCCAGCTTTCTTGTACAAAGTGGTGATCTAGATTCACTAGATGACAATGGTTAACAGCATCGTCC
TCTACCAGATAGAGAACACCGTAGAATAACGATACGCCTCGCTGGCAAACAATGAAGATCGCACGATGCC
TTACACATTACAAAATGTAACGACTCAGATCTGGATCCTTCACTAATTCCCCCAAATGCGCATTGACATA
ATCGGCATCGACCGTCACGGACTCGCCATCACGATCCGGAGACTCATAACTCAGCGTTTCCAACAATCGC
TCCAACACCGTGTGCAAACGCCGCGCACCGATATTCTCCTGACGCTCGTTGACCAAATAAGCAATCTCGG
CAATACGGTCAATCGCATCCTCTGTAAAATCAAGCGACACACCTTCCGTTTTCAACAATTCCTGATACTG
CTTAGTGAGCGCCGCCTTCGGCTCTGTCAGGATACGGATAAAATCCGCTTTACTCAGCGCATCCAACTCC
ACCCGAATCGGGAAACGGCCTTGCAACTCCGGAATTAAATCGCTTGGCTTGGTGAGGTGAAAGGCACCGG
AAGCAATGAACAAAATGTGGTTGGTCCTGATCGTGCCGTACTTGGTAGACACATTCGACCCCTCTACCAA
TGGCAGCAAATCGCGCTGCACACCTTCGCGACTCACATCACCGCCGCCAACAGTATCACCACGTTTAACG
ACCTTATCGATCTCATCAATAAAGGCGATCCCATTCTGTTCGCAAGCTTCGATCGCTGCAGCACGGATTT
CGTCTTCGTTGACCAGCTTAGCCGCCTCTTCTTCGATTAATAACGAATCCCGCGGCCATGGCGGCCGGGA
GCATGCGACGTCGGGCCCAATTCGCCCTATAGTGAGTCGTATTACAATTCACTGGCCGTCGTTTTACAAC
GTCGTGACTGGGAAAACCCTGGCGTTACCCAACTTAATCGCCTTGCAGCACATCCCCCTTTCGCCAGCTG
GCGTAATAGCGAAGAGGCCCGCACCGATCGCCCTTCCCAACAGTTGCGCAGCCTGAATGGCGAATGG
[124 nt withheld, positions 4688-4811]
C
[91 nt withheld, positions 4813-4903]
A
[49 nt withheld, positions 4905-4953]
CCTTTGACGTTGGAGTCCACGTTCTTT
[37 nt withheld, positions 4981-5017]
ACCCTATCTCGGTCTATTCTTTTGATTTATAAGGGATTTTGCCGATTTCGGCCTATTGGTTAAAAAATGA
GCTGATTTAACAAAAATTTAACGCGAATTTTAACAAAATATTAACGCTTACAATTTCCTGATGCGGTATT
TTCTCCTTACGCATCTGTGCGGTATTTCACACCGCATCAGGTGGCACTTTTCGGGGAAATGTGCGCGGAA
CCCCTATTTGTTTATTTTTCTAAATACATTCAAATATGTATCCGCTCATGAGACAATAACCCTGATAAAT
GCTTCAATAATATTGAAAAAGGAAGAGTATGAGTATTCAACATTTCCGTGTCGCCCTTATTCCCTTTTTT
GCGGCATTTTGCCTTCCTGTTTTTGCTCACCCAGAAACGCTGGTGAAAGTAAAAGATGCTGAAGATCAGT
TGGGTGCACGAGTGGGTTACATCGAACTGGATCTCAACAGCGGTAAGATCCTTGAGAGTTTTCGCCCCGA
AGAACGTTTTCCAATGATGAGCACTTTTAAAGTTCTGCTATGTGGCGCGGTATTATCCCGTATTGACGCC
GGGCAAGAGCAACTCGGTCGCCGCATACACTATTCTCAGAATGACTTGGTTGAGTACTCACCAGTCACAG
AAAAGCATCTTACGGATGGCATGACAGTAAGAGAATTATGCAGTGCTGCCATAACCATGAGTGATAACAC
TGCGGCCAACTTACTTCTGACAACGATCGGAGGACCGAAGGAGCTAACCGCTTTTTTGCACAACATGGGG
GATCATGTAACTCGCCTTGATCGTTGGGAACCGGAGCTGAATGAAGCCATACCAAACGACGAGCGTGACA
CCACGATGCCTGTAGCAATGGCAACAACGTTGCGCAAACTATTAACTGGCGAACTACTTACTCTAGCTTC
CCGGCAACAATTAATAGACTGGATGGAGGCGGATAAAGTTGCAGGACCACTTCTGCGCTCGGCCCTTCCG
GCTGGCTGGTTTATTGCTGATAAATCTGGAGCCGGTGAGCGTGGGTCTCGCGGTATCATTGCAGCACTGG
GGCCAGATGGTAAGCCCTCCCGTATCGTAGTTATCTACACGACGGGGAGTCAGGCAACTATGGATGAACG
AAATAGACAGATCGCTGAGATAGGTGCCTCACTGATTAAGCATTGGTAACTGTCAGACCAAGTTTACTCA
TATATACTTTAGATTGATTTAAAACTTCATTTTTAATTTAAAAGGATCTAGGTGAAGATCCTTTTTGATA
ATCTCATGACCAAAATCCCTTAACGTGAGTTTTCGTTCCACTGAGCGTCAGACCCCGTAGAAAAGATCAA
AGGATCTTC
Features (pLannotate 1.2.2; 21 found; start..end, strand, type, name):
      1..589     +  rep_origin     ori: high-copy-number ColE1/pMB1/pBR322/pUC origin of replication
    772..864     +  CDS            lacI (fragment): lac repressor; lacI; The lac repressor binds to the lac operator to inhibit transcription in E. coli. This inhibition can be relieved by adding lactose or isopropyl-β-D-thiogalactopyranoside (IPTG).
    877..898     +  protein_bind   CAP binding site: CAP binding activates transcription in the presence of cAMP. E. coli catabolite activator protein
    913..943     +  promoter       lac promoter: promoter for the E. coli lac operon
    951..967     +  protein_bind   lac operator: The lac repressor binds to the lac operator to inhibit transcription in E. coli. This inhibition can be relieved by adding lactose or isopropyl-β-D-thiogalactopyranoside (IPTG). lac repressor encoded by lacI
   1009..1027    +  promoter       SP6 promoter: promoter for bacteriophage SP6 RNA polymerase
   1039..1119    +  CDS            VESPI_VESMG (fragment): Experimental evidence at protein level: Swiss-Prot protein existence level 1. Shows contractile activity on isolated ileum smooth muscle. From Vespa magnifica (Hornet).
   1949..1977    +  promoter       Pc promoter: intI1 (promoter lies within the coding sequence); class 1 integron promoter
   2147..2680    +  CDS            GmR: gentamycin acetyltransferase; aacC1; confers resistance to gentamycin
   2725..2749    +  protein_bind   attB1: mutant version of attB; recombination site for the Gateway® BP reaction BP Clonase™
   2851..3543    -  CDS            AQ14: AQ14 is a basic (constitutively fluorescent) red fluorescent protein published in 2005, derived from Actinia equina.
   3584..3608    -  promoter       J23119(SpeI) promoter (fragment): bacterial promoter (Registry of Standard Biological Parts BBa J23119) modified to end with an SpeI site
   3611..3633    +  CDS            lacZα (fragment): LacZα fragment of β-galactosidase; lacZ fragment
   3645..3669    -  protein_bind   attB2: mutant version of attB; recombination site for the Gateway® BP reaction BP Clonase™
   3791..4453    -  CDS            hslU (fragment): HSLU_ECO57 - Also known as htpI. Experimental evidence at protein level: Swiss-Prot protein existence level 1. ATPase subunit of a proteasome-like degradation complex; this subunit has chaperone activity. The binding of ATP and its subsequent hydrolysis by HslU are essential for unfolding of protein substrates subsequently hydrolyzed by HslV. HslU recognizes the N-terminal part of its protein substrates and unfolds these before they are guided to HslV for hydrolysis. From Escherichia coli O157:H7.
   4506..4524    -  promoter       T7 promoter: promoter for bacteriophage T7 RNA polymerase
   4527..4684    +  CDS            lacZα (fragment): LacZα fragment of β-galactosidase; lacZ fragment
   4688..5116    +  rep_origin     f1 ori (sequence partly withheld): f1 bacteriophage origin of replication; arrow indicates direction of (+) strand synthesis
   5144..5194    -  misc_feature   bom (fragment): basis of mobility region from pBR322
   5221..5325    +  promoter       AmpR promoter: bla
   5326..6186    +  CDS            AmpR: β-lactamase; bla; confers resistance to ampicillin, carbenicillin, and related antibiotics
