[The description below was written by a language model from this plasmid's Addgene catalogue record and pLannotate feature annotations shown in this document.]
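Description:
pAX1-BLUE is a bacterial vector built on the pAX1 backbone for inserting the aeBlue chromoprotein gene into the chromosome of the plant pathogen Xylella fastidiosa. It is propagated in E. coli from a high-copy ColE1/pUC-type origin. The catalogue lists gentamicin as the selection, matching the annotated aacC1 gentamicin acetyltransferase gene, which lies downstream of a class 1 integron Pc promoter. The feature table also shows an intact β-lactamase (AmpR) gene with its own promoter, an f1 origin, and remnants of a general cloning vector (lac promoter/operator, lacZα fragments, and flanking SP6 and T7 promoters).

The payload is a synthetic aeBlue coding sequence. The annotation software labels it as AQ14, a related Actinia equina chromoprotein-family member, which is probably a closest-match assignment rather than a different insert. It sits on the reverse strand directly downstream of a fragment of the strong constitutive J23119 bacterial promoter, which probably drives its expression so that cells develop a visible blue colour without any inducer or fluorescence equipment. The promoter–aeBlue unit is bracketed by attB1 and attB2 Gateway sites and lies next to the gentamicin marker.

The regions on either side of this marker–reporter block are mostly unannotated, apart from a fragment resembling hslU and a short, probably spurious, peptide match. They presumably contain the Xylella homology arms that direct recombination into the chromosome, but the record does not identify them or name the insertion locus. The associated publication title indicates that chromoprotein-marked plant pathogenic bacteria are used for experimental tracking and visualization.
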