Addgene plasmid #247665: pAX1-BLUE
Purpose: Vector for chromosomal insertion of aeBlue chromoprotein into Xylellla fastidiosa
Depositing lab: Lindsey Burbank. Depositing organization: USDA ARS Parlier, Crop Diseases, Pests and Genetics Research Unit. Publication: Chromoprotein-modified plant pathogenic bacteria: tools for experimental tracking and visualization. Burbank L. Microbiol Spectr. 2026 Feb 24:e0261025. doi: 10.1128/spectrum.02610-25. PubMed 41733367.
Backbone
  Vector backbone: pAX1
  Vector type: Bacterial Expression
Growth in bacteria
  Bacterial resistance: Gentamicin, 10 μg/mL
  Growth temperature: 37°C
  Growth strain: DH5alpha
  Copy number: High Copy
Gene/Insert
  Gene/Insert name: aeBlue
  Species: Synthetic
  Cloning method: Restriction Enzyme; 5′ cloning site Unspecified (unknown if destroyed)
Resource information
  A portion of this plasmid was derived from a plasmid made by: Bionomica Labs LLC
Terms and licenses: Academic/Nonprofit Terms; Industry Terms: Not Available to Industry
How to cite: pAX1-BLUE was a gift from Lindsey Burbank (Addgene plasmid # 247665 ; http://n2t.net/addgene:247665 ; RRID:Addgene_247665)
